>Addgene plasmid #114860 | AT1G56120 X070_pECIA14 | addgene full sequence | sequence record 238698 | Addgene NGS Result
GTCTAAGAAACCATTATTATCATGACATTAACCTATAAAAATAGGCGTATCACGAGGCCCTTTCGTCTCG
CGCGTTTCGGTGATGACGGTGAAAACCTCTGACACATGCAGCTCCCGGAGACGGTCACAGCTTGTCTGTA
AGCGGATGCCGGGAGCAGACAAGCCCGTCAGGGCGCGTCAGCGGGTGTTGGCGGGTGTCGGGGCTGGCTT
AACTATGCGGCATCAGAGCAGATTGTACTGAGAGTGCACCATATGCGGTGTGAAATACCGCACAGATGCG
TAAGGAGAAAATACCGCATCAGGCGCCATTCGCCATTCAGGCTGCGCAACTGTTGGGAAGGGCGATCGGT
GCGGGCCTCTTCGCTATTACGCCAGCTGGCGAAAGGGGGATGTGCTGCAAGGCGATTAAGTTGGGTAACG
CCAGGGTTTTCCCAGTCACGACGTTGTAAAACGACGGCCAGTGAATTAATTCGTTGCAGGACAGGATGTG
GTGCCCGATGTGACTAGCTCTTTGCTGCAGGCCGTCCTATCCTCTGGTTCCGATAAGAGACCCAGAACTC
CGGCCCCCCACCGCCCACCGCCACCCCCATACATATGTGGTACGCAAGTAAGAGTGCCTGCGCATGCCCC
ATGTGCCCCACCAAGAGCTTTGCATCCCATACAAGTCCCCAAAGTGGAGAACCGAACCAATTCTTCGCGG
GCAGAACAAAAGCTTCTGCACACGTCTCCACTCGAATTTGGAGCCGGCCGGCGTGTGCAAAAGAGGTGAA
TCGAACGAAAGACCCGTGTGTAAAGCCGCGTTTCCAAAATGTATAAAACCGAGAGCATCTGGCCAATGTG
CATCAGTTGTGGTCAGCAGCAAAATCAAGTGAATCATCTCAGTGCAACTAAAGGGGGGATCCGATCTCAA
TATGAAGTTATGCATATTACTGGCCGTCGTGGCCTTTGTTGGCCTCTCGCTCGGGTCCATCTTCGCGGCT
TGGAAGATTCGGGCGCCGAGGGAATGGAACATCAGCGGCGAACTTTGCTCCGGCGTCGCCATCGACGCCA
GTGTACTCGACTCAAACCATGCCTACAATCCTCTCATCAAATGCGACTGTAGTTTCCAAAACTCCACAAT
CTGCCGCATAAATAACATAAAGGTTTATGCGATAGATGTTGTAGGACCTATACCTCCAGAGCTCTGGACC
TTAACATACCTCACCAATCTGAACCTAGGTCAAAATTATCTCACAGGCTCACTGTCTCCTGCTATTGGGA
ATTTGACTCGGATGCAGTGGATGACTTTTGGAATCAACGCGTTGTCTGGCCCTATTCCTAAGGAAATCGG
TTTGCTTACGGATTTAAGATTACTTGGTATTAGTTCAAATAACTTTTCCGGTTCCTTACCAGCTGAGATT
GGGAGTTGTACAAAACTACAGCAAATGTACATCGATAGTTCTGGACTCAGCGGAGGAATACCTTTATCAT
TTGCTAATTTTGTGGAGTTGGAAGTCGCTTGGATTATGGATGTGGAACTTACAGGTCGGATACCAGACTT
TATAGGATTCTGGACCAAACTTACTACCTTGAGGATCCTCGGAACTGGTTTGAGCGGCCCAATACCGTCG
TCATTTTCCAACTTAATTGCTTTGACAGAACTGAGGCTTGGTGATATATCCAATGGAAGCTCTTCTCTTG
ATTTCATCAAAGACATGAAATCTCTAAGTGTATTAGTATTGAGGAACAACAATCTCACTGGGACAATACC
GTCTACTATTGGAGGATACACAAGTTTGCAACAAGTTGATTTGAGCTTCAACAAATTACATGGACCAATT
CCGGCTTCACTTTTCAACTTAAGTCGACTTACTCACTTGTTTCTGGGAAACAACACGTTGAATGGATCCT
TGCCCACTCTAAAGGGGCAGTCTCTGAGCAATTTAGATGTGTCGTACAATGATTTGTCTGGAAGTCTTCC
TTCATGGGTCAGCTTACCAGATTTGAAGCTCAATCTAGTTGCTAACAACTTCACACTGGAAGGTCTTGAC
AACAGGGTTTTATCAGGACTACATTGCCTGCAGAAGAACTTCCCCTGCAATCGAGGCGAAGGAATCTATT
ATAACTTTTCGATCAACTGCGGAGGCCCAGAGATAAGGTCTGTTAGTGGAGCACTATTTGAAAAGGAGGA
CGCGGATCTTGGACCAGCTTCGTTTGTTGTGAGTGCTGCAAAGAGATGGGCAGCCAGTAGTGTAGGAAAT
TTTGCTGGCAGTAGCAACAATATATACATAGCTACTTCACTAGCACAATTTATCAACACTATGGACTCAG
AGCTTTTTCAGTCAGCACGACTTTCTGCATCTTCCCTAAGGTATTATGGGTTGGGGCTAGAAAATGGAGG
GTACACCGTAACACTTCAGTTTGCTGAAGTACAAATTGAAGGTTCTAACTCTTGGAAAGGTATTGGAAGA
CGACGTTTTAACATTTATGTCCAGGGAAGACTTGTTGAAAAGGATTTTGATATACGCAGAACAGCTGGTG
GCTCTTCGGTTCGAGCAGTTCAGAGAGAATATAAAACAAATGTATCAGAAAATCATCTCGAAGTCCATCT
TTTCTGGGCTGGAAAAGGAACATGTTGTATTCCTATCCAAGGGGCTTATGGGCCATTAATAGCGGCCGTC
AGTGCGACACCAGATTTCACACCAACTGTGGCTAATAGGCCACCATCAAAGGGAAAGAGCCTGGAGGTGC
TGTTCCAGGGACCAAGCGGCAATCCCGGCGGCGATCTGGCCCCCCAGATGCTGCGCGAGCTGCAGGAGAC
CAATGCCGCCCTGCAGGACGTGCGCGAGCTGCTGCGCCACCGCGTGAAGGAGATCACCTTCCTGAAGAAC
ACCGTGATGGAGTGCGACGCCTGCGGCATGCAGCCCTCTAGAGGCTCCGGCTCCATCATCCCAGTTGAGG
AGGAGAACCCGGACTTCTGGAACCGCGAGGCAGCCGAGGCCCTGGGTGCCGCCAAGAAGCTGCAGCCTGC
ACAGACAGCCGCCAAGAACCTCATCATCTTCCTGGGCGATGGGATGGGGGTGTCTACGGTGACAGCTGCC
AGGATCCTAAAAGGGCAGAAGAAGGACAAACTGGGGCCTGAGATACCCCTGGCCATGGACCGCTTCCCAT
ATGTGGCTCTGTCCAAGACATACAATGTAGACAAACATGTGCCAGACAGTGGAGCCACAGCCACGGCCTA
CCTGTGCGGGGTCAAGGGCAACTTCCAGACCATTGGCTTGAGTGCAGCCGCCCGCTTTAACCAGTGCAAC
ACGACACGCGGCAACGAGGTCATCTCCGTGATGAATCGGGCCAAGAAAGCAGGGAAGTCAGTGGGAGTGG
TAACCACCACACGAGTGCAGCACGCCTCGCCAGCCGGCACCTACGCCCACACGGTGAACCGCAACTGGTA
CTCGGACGCCGACGTGCCTGCCTCGGCCCGCCAGGAGGGGTGCCAGGACATCGCTACGCAGCTCATCTCC
AACATGGACATTGACGTGATCCTAGGTGGAGGCCGAAAGTACATGTTTCGCATGGGAACCCCAGACCCTG
AGTACCCAGATGACTACAGCCAAGGTGGGACCAGGCTGGACGGGAAGAATCTGGTGCAGGAATGGCTGGC
GAAGCGCCAGGGTGCCCGGTATGTGTGGAACCGCACTGAGCTCATGCAGGCTTCCCTGGACCCGTCTGTG
ACCCATCTCATGGGTCTCTTTGAGCCTGGAGACATGAAATACGAGATCCACCGAGACTCCACACTGGACC
CCTCCCTGATGGAGATGACAGAGGCTGCCCTGCGCCTGCTGAGCAGGAACCCCCGCGGCTTCTTCCTCTT
CGTGGAGGGTGGTCGCATCGACCATGGTCATCATGAAAGCAGGGCTTACCGGGCACTGACTGAGACGATC
ATGTTCGACGACGCCATTGAGAGGGCGGGCCAGCTCACCAGCGAGGAGGACACGCTGAGCCTCGTCACTG
CCGACCACTCCCACGTCTTCTCCTTCGGAGGCTACCCCCTGCGAGGGAGCTCCATCTTCGGGCTGGCCCC
TGGCAAGGCCCGGGACAGGAAGGCCTACACGGTCCTCCTATACGGAAACGGTCCAGGCTATGTGCTCAAG
GACGGCGCCCGGCCGGATGTTACCGAGAGCGAGAGCGGGAGCCCCGAGTATCGGCAGCAGTCAGCAGTGC
CCCTGGACGAAGAGACCCACGCAGGCGAGGACGTGGCGGTGTTCGCGCGCGGCCCGCAGGCGCACCTGGT
TCACGGCGTGCAGGAGCAGACCTTCATAGCGCACGTCATGGCCTTCGCCGCCTGCCTGGAGCCCTACACC
GCCTGCGACCTGGCGCCCCCCGCCGGCACCACCGACGCCGCGCACCCGGGTTCTAGAGGAAGCACCTCCG
GCGATAACGATTACAAGGATGATGATGATAAGGCCAGCGGCACCGGTCATCATCACCATCACCATTGAGT
TTAAACCCGCTGATCAGCCTCGACTGTGCCTTCTAAGGCCTGAGCTCGCTGATCAGCCTCGATCGAGGAT
CCAGACATGATAAGATACATTGATGAGTTTGGACAAACCACAACTAGAATGCAGTGAAAAAAATGCTTTA
TTTGTGAAATTTGTGATGCTATTGCTTTATTTGTAACCATTATAAGCTGCAATAAACAAGTTAACAACAA
CAATTGCATTCATTTTATGTTTCAGGTTCAGGGGGAGGTGTGGGAGGTTTTTTAAAGCAAGTAAAACCTC
TACAAATGTGGTATGGCTGATTATGATCAGTCGACCTGCAGGCATGCAAGCTTGGCGTAATCATGGTCAT
AGCTGTTTCCTGTGTGAAATTGTTATCCGCTCACAATTCCACACAACATACGAGCCGGAAGCATAAAGTG
TAAAGCCTGGGGTGCCTAATGAGTGAGCTAACTCACATTAATTGCGTTGCGCTCACTGCCCGCTTTCCAG
TCGGGAAACCTGTCGTGCCAGCTGCATTAATGAATCGGCCAACGCGCGGGGAGAGGCGGTTTGCGTATTG
GGCGCTCTTCCGCTTCCTCGCTCACTGACTCGCTGCGCTCGGTCGTTCGGCTGCGGCGAGCGGTATCAGC
TCACTCAAAGGCGGTAATACGGTTATCCACAGAATCAGGGGATAACGCAGGAAAGAACATGTGAGCAAAA
GGCCAGCAAAAGGCCAGGAACCGTAAAAAGGCCGCGTTGCTGGCGTTTTTCCATAGGCTCCGCCCCCCTG
ACGAGCATCACAAAAATCGACGCTCAAGTCAGAGGTGGCGAAACCCGACAGGACTATAAAGATACCAGGC
GTTTCCCCCTGGAAGCTCCCTCGTGCGCTCTCCTGTTCCGACCCTGCCGCTTACCGGATACCTGTCCGCC
TTTCTCCCTTCGGGAAGCGTGGCGCTTTCTCATAGCTCACGCTGTAGGTATCTCAGTTCGGTGTAGGTCG
TTCGCTCCAAGCTGGGCTGTGTGCACGAACCCCCCGTTCAGCCCGACCGCTGCGCCTTATCCGGTAACTA
TCGTCTTGAGTCCAACCCGGTAAGACACGACTTATCGCCACTGGCAGCAGCCACTGGTAACAGGATTAGC
AGAGCGAGGTATGTAGGCGGTGCTACAGAGTTCTTGAAGTGGTGGCCTAACTACGGCTACACTAGAAGAA
CAGTATTTGGTATCTGCGCTCTGCTGAAGCCAGTTACCTTCGGAAAAAGAGTTGGTAGCTCTTGATCCGG
CAAACAAACCACCGCTGGTAGCGGTGGTTTTTTTGTTTGCAAGCAGCAGATTACGCGCAGAAAAAAAGGA
TCTCAAGAAGATCCTTTGATCTTTTCTACGGGGTCTGACGCTCAGTGGAACGAAAACTCACGTTAAGGGA
TTTTGGTCATGAGATTATCAAAAAGGATCTTCACCTAGATCCTTTTAAATTAAAAATGAAGTTTTAAATC
AATCTAAAGTATATATGAGTAAACTTGGTCTGACAGTTACCAATGCTTAATCAGTGAGGCACCTATCTCA
GCGATCTGTCTATTTCGTTCATCCATAGTTGCCTGACTCCCCGTCGTGTAGATAACTACGATACGGGAGG
GCTTACCATCTGGCCCCAGTGCTGCAATGATACCGCGAGACCCACGCTCACCGGCTCCAGATTTATCAGC
AATAAACCAGCCAGCCGGAAGGGCCGAGCGCAGAAGTGGTCCTGCAACTTTATCCGCCTCCATCCAGTCT
ATTAATTGTTGCCGGGAAGCTAGAGTAAGTAGTTCGCCAGTTAATAGTTTGCGCAACGTTGTTGCCATTG
CTACAGGCATCGTGGTGTCACGCTCGTCGTTTGGTATGGCTTCATTCAGCTCCGGTTCCCAACGATCAAG
GCGAGTTACATGATCCCCCATGTTGTGCAAAAAAGCGGTTAGCTCCTTCGGTCCTCCGATCGTTGTCAGA
AGTAAGTTGGCCGCAGTGTTATCACTCATGGTTATGGCAGCACTGCATAATTCTCTTACTGTCATGCCAT
CCGTAAGATGCTTTTCTGTGACTGGTGAGTACTCAACCAAGTCATTCTGAGAATAGTGTATGCGGCGACC
GAGTTGCTCTTGCCCGGCGTCAATACGGGATAATACCGCGCCACATAGCAGAACTTTAAAAGTGCTCATC
ATTGGAAAACGTTCTTCGGGGCGAAAACTCTCAAGGATCTTACCGCTGTTGAGATCCAGTTCGATGTAAC
CCACTCGTGCACCCAACTGATCTTCAGCATCTTTTACTTTCACCAGCGTTTCTGGGTGAGCAAAAACAGG
AAGGCAAAATGCCGCAAAAAAGGGAATAAGGGCGACACGGAAATGTTGAATACTCATACTCTTCCTTTTT
CAATATTATTGAAGCATTTATCAGGGTTATTGTCTCATGAGCGGATACATATTTGAATGTATTTAGAAAA
ATAAACAAATAGGGGTTCCGCGCACATTTCCCCGAAAAGTGCCACCTGAC
Features (pLannotate 1.2.2; 19 found; start..end, strand, type, name):
     67..102     +  CDS            rop (fragment): Rop protein, which maintains plasmids at low copy number; rop
    204..303     +  misc_feature   bom (fragment): basis of mobility region from pBR322
    309..466     -  CDS            lacZα (fragment): LacZα fragment of β-galactosidase; lacZ fragment
    468..894     +  promoter       MT promoter: Drosophila metallothionein promoter
    912..965     +  sig_peptide    BiP signal sequence: Drosophila BiP signal sequence
    957..2717    +  CDS            Y1561_ARATH (fragment): Experimental evidence at transcript level: Swiss-Prot protein existence level 2. From Arabidopsis thaliana (Mouse-ear cress).
   2757..2936    +  CDS            Comp (fragment): COMP_RAT - Experimental evidence at protein level: Swiss-Prot protein existence level 1. May play a role in the structural integrity of cartilage via its interaction with other extracellular matrix proteins such as the collagens and fibronectin. Can mediate the interaction of chondrocytes with the cartilage extracellular matrix through interaction with cell surface integrin receptors. Could play a role in the pathogenesis of osteoarthritis. Potent suppressor of apoptosis in both primary chondrocytes and transformed cells. Suppresses apoptosis by blocking the activation of caspase-3 and by indu
   2924..4376    +  CDS            SEAP (fragment): secreted alkaline phosphatase from human placenta The natural enzyme has a C-terminal transmembrane sequence that is replaced by a GPI anchor.
   4413..4442    +  CDS            2xFLAG (fragment): two tandem FLAG® epitope tags
   4548..4682    -  polyA_signal   SV40 poly(A) signal: SV40 polyadenylation signal
   4705..4789    -  CDS            large T antigen (fragment): large T antigen from SV40 (simian virus 40)
   4789..4813    +  misc_feature   MCS (fragment): pUC18/19 multiple cloning site
   4850..4866    -  protein_bind   lac operator: The lac repressor binds to the lac operator to inhibit transcription in E. coli. This inhibition can be relieved by adding lactose or isopropyl-β-D-thiogalactopyranoside (IPTG). lac repressor encoded by lacI
   4874..4904    -  promoter       lac promoter: promoter for the E. coli lac operon
   4919..4940    -  protein_bind   CAP binding site: CAP binding activates transcription in the presence of cAMP. E. coli catabolite activator protein
   4953..5045    -  CDS            lacI (fragment): lac repressor; lacI; The lac repressor binds to the lac operator to inhibit transcription in E. coli. This inhibition can be relieved by adding lactose or isopropyl-β-D-thiogalactopyranoside (IPTG).
   5228..5816    -  rep_origin     ori: high-copy-number ColE1/pMB1/pBR322/pUC origin of replication
   5987..6847    -  CDS            AmpR: β-lactamase; bla; confers resistance to ampicillin, carbenicillin, and related antibiotics
   6848..6952    -  promoter       AmpR promoter: bla
