[The description below was written by a language model from this plasmid's Addgene catalogue record and pLannotate feature annotations shown in this document.]
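Description:
AT1G56120 X070_pECIA14 is an insect-cell expression plasmid built on the pECIA14 backbone and designed for secreted protein production in Drosophila cell culture. It is propagated in E. coli as a high-copy plasmid through a ColE1/pUC-type origin and selected with ampicillin via the β-lactamase gene and its native promoter. The annotated full sequence (about 7 kb) also carries remnants of pUC/pBR322-derived cloning vectors, including fragments of lacZα, lacI, rop and bom along with the lac promoter and operator. These play no evident role in the construct's function.

The expression cassette is driven by the Drosophila metallothionein promoter, which is induced with copper sulfate. A Drosophila BiP signal sequence directs the product into the secretory pathway. Fused in frame is the extracellular domain of the Arabidopsis thaliana leucine-rich repeat receptor kinase AT1G56120, inserted by ligation-independent cloning. Downstream lie the pentamerising coiled-coil helix of rat COMP, human placental alkaline phosphatase, a FLAG epitope and a hexahistidine tag (the latter is stated by the depositor but not separately annotated). An SV40 polyadenylation signal is annotated downstream of the cassette, on the opposite strand in the feature table.

The COMP helix assembles the ectodomain into pentamers, raising avidity so that weak, transient extracellular interactions become detectable, while alkaline phosphatase supplies an enzymatic readout. The plasmid serves as the "prey" in an extracellular interaction assay and is meant to be paired with the corresponding pECIA2 "bait" vector. It is part of a collection used to map ectodomain interactions among Arabidopsis LRR receptor kinases.
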