Addgene plasmid #114860: AT1G56120 X070_pECIA14
Purpose: Prey vector AT1G56120 X070_pECIA14 should be used with bait vector AT1G56120 X070_pECIA2.
Depositing lab: Youssef Belkhadir. Depositing organization: Gregor Mendel Institute of Molecular Plant Biology. Publication: An extracellular network of Arabidopsis leucine-rich repeat receptor kinases. Smakowska-Luzan E, Mott GA, Parys K, Stegmann M, Howton TC, Layeghifard M, Neuhold J, Lehner A, Kong J, Grunwald K, Weinberger N, Satbhai SB, Mayer D, Busch W, Madalinski M, Stolt-Bergner P, Provart NJ, Mukhtar MS, Zipfel C, Desveaux D, Guttman DS, Belkhadir Y. Nature. 2018 Jan 18;553(7688):342-346. doi: 10.1038/nature25184. Epub 2018 Jan 10. PubMed 29320478.
Backbone
  Vector backbone: pECIA14
  Backbone manufacturer: Chris Garcia (Addgene plasmid # 47051)
  Vector type: Insect Expression
Growth in bacteria
  Bacterial resistance: Ampicillin, 100 μg/mL
  Growth temperature: 37°C
  Growth strain: DH5alpha
  Copy number: High Copy
Gene/Insert
  Gene/Insert name: AT1G56120
  Species: A. thaliana (mustard weed)
  Entrez Gene: AT1G56120 (a.k.a. AT1G56120, T6H22.9, T6H22_9)
  Promoter: Metallothionein (Copper-Inducible)
  Cloning method: Ligation Independent Cloning
Terms and licenses: Academic/Nonprofit Terms; Industry Terms: Not Available to Industry
Depositor comments: Plasmid for secreted expression in Drosophila cell culture by induction via CuSO4. Insert is an extracellular domain of indicated LRR-RK, C-terminally tagged with Pentameric rat COMP helix, Alkaline Phosphatase (human, placental), Flag, and hexahistidine tags. Insert Protein Sequence: SIFAAWKIRAPREWNISGELCSGVAIDASVLDSNHAYNPLIKCDCSFQNSTICRINNIKVYAIDVVGPIPPELWTLTYLTNLNLGQNYLTGSLSPAIGNLTRMQWMTFGINALSGPIPKEIGLLTDLRLLGISSNNFSGSLPAEIGSCTKLQQMYIDSSGLSGGIPLSFANFVELEVAWIMDVELTGRIPDFIGFWTKLTTLRILGTGLSGPIPSSFSNLIALTELRLGDISNGSSSLDFIKDMKSLSVLVLRNNNLTGTIPSTIGGYTSLQQVDLSFNKLHGPIPASLFNLSRLTHLFLGNNTLNGSLPTLKGQSLSNLDVSYNDLSGSLPSWVSLPDLKLNLVANNFTLEGLDNRVLSGLHCLQKNFPCNRGEGIYYNFSINCGGPEIRSVSGALFEKEDADLGPASFVVSAAKRWAASSVGNFAGSSNNIYIATSLAQFINTMDSELFQSARLSASSLRYYGLGLENGGYTVTLQFAEVQIEGSNSWKGIGRRRFNIYVQGRLVEKDFDIRRTAGGSSVRAVQREYKTNVSENHLEVHLFWAGKGTCCIPIQGAYGPLIAAVSATPDFTPTVANRPPSKGKS
How to cite: AT1G56120 X070_pECIA14 was a gift from Youssef Belkhadir (Addgene plasmid # 114860 ; http://n2t.net/addgene:114860 ; RRID:Addgene_114860)
